>Addgene plasmid #55058 | mCherry-H3-23 | addgene full sequence | sequence record 424732 | Addgene NGS Result
GCTCATGAGACAATAACCCTGATAAATGCTTCAATAATATTGAAAAAGGAAGAGTCCTGAGGCGGAAAGA
ACCAGCTGTGGAATGTGTGTCAGTTAGGGTGTGGAAAGTCCCCAGGCTCCCCAGCAGGCAGAAGTATGCA
AAGCATGCATCTCAATTAGTCAGCAACCAGGTGTGGAAAGTCCCCAGGCTCCCCAGCAGGCAGAAGTATG
CAAAGCATGCATCTCAATTAGTCAGCAACCATAGTCCCGCCCCTAACTCCGCCCATCCCGCCCCTAACTC
CGCCCAGTTCCGCCCATTCTCCGCCCCATGGCTGACTAATTTTTTTTATTTATGCAGAGGCCGAGGCCGC
CTCGGCCTCTGAGCTATTCCAGAAGTAGTGAGGAGGCTTTTTTGGAGGCCTAGGCTTTTGCAAAGATCGA
TCAAGAGACAGGATGAGGATCGTTTCGCATGATTGAACAAGATGGATTGCACGCAGGTTCTCCGGCCGCT
TGGGTGGAGAGGCTATTCGGCTATGACTGGGCACAACAGACAATCGGCTGCTCTGATGCCGCCGTGTTCC
GGCTGTCAGCGCAGGGGCGCCCGGTTCTTTTTGTCAAGACCGACCTGTCCGGTGCCCTGAATGAACTGCA
AGACGAGGCAGCGCGGCTATCGTGGCTGGCCACGACGGGCGTTCCTTGCGCAGCTGTGCTCGACGTTGTC
ACTGAAGCGGGAAGGGACTGGCTGCTATTGGGCGAAGTGCCGGGGCAGGATCTCCTGTCATCTCACCTTG
CTCCTGCCGAGAAAGTATCCATCATGGCTGATGCAATGCGGCGGCTGCATACGCTTGATCCGGCTACCTG
CCCATTCGACCACCAAGCGAAACATCGCATCGAGCGAGCACGTACTCGGATGGAAGCCGGTCTTGTCGAT
CAGGATGATCTGGACGAAGAGCATCAGGGGCTCGCGCCAGCCGAACTGTTCGCCAGGCTCAAGGCGAGCA
TGCCCGACGGCGAGGATCTCGTCGTGACCCATGGCGATGCCTGCTTGCCGAATATCATGGTGGAAAATGG
CCGCTTTTCTGGATTCATCGACTGTGGCCGGCTGGGTGTGGCGGACCGCTATCAGGACATAGCGTTGGCT
ACCCGTGATATTGCTGAAGAGCTTGGCGGCGAATGGGCTGACCGCTTCCTCGTGCTTTACGGTATCGCCG
CTCCCGATTCGCAGCGCATCGCCTTCTATCGCCTTCTTGACGAGTTCTTCTGAGCGGGACTCTGGGGTTC
GAAATGACCGACCAAGCGACGCCCAACCTGCCATCACGAGATTTCGATTCCACCGCCGCCTTCTATGAAA
GGTTGGGCTTCGGAATCGTTTTCCGGGACGCCGGCTGGATGATCCTCCAGCGCGGGGATCTCATGCTGGA
GTTCTTCGCCCACCCTAGGGGGAGGCTAACTGAAACACGGAAGGAGACAATACCGGAAGGAACCCGCGCT
ATGACGGCAATAAAAAGACAGAATAAAACGCACGGTGTTGGGTCGTTTGTTCATAAACGCGGGGTTCGGT
CCCAGGGCTGGCACTCTGTCGATACCCCACCGAGACCCCATTGGGGCCAATACGCCCGCGTTTCTTCCTT
TTCCCCACCCCACCCCCCAAGTTCGGGTGAAGGCCCAGGGCTCGCAGCCAACGTCGGGGCGGCAGGCCCT
GCCATAGCCTCAGGTTACTCATATATACTTTAGATTGATTTAAAACTTCATTTTTAATTTAAAAGGATCT
AGGTGAAGATCCTTTTTGATAATCTCATGACCAAAATCCCTTAACGTGAGTTTTCGTTCCACTGAGCGTC
AGACCCCGTAGAAAAGATCAAAGGATCTTCTTGAGATCCTTTTTTTCTGCGCGTAATCTGCTGCTTGCAA
ACAAAAAAACCACCGCTACCAGCGGTGGTTTGTTTGCCGGATCAAGAGCTACCAACTCTTTTTCCGAAGG
TAACTGGCTTCAGCAGAGCGCAGATACCAAATACTGTTCTTCTAGTGTAGCCGTAGTTAGGCCACCACTT
CAAGAACTCTGTAGCACCGCCTACATACCTCGCTCTGCTAATCCTGTTACCAGTGGCTGCTGCCAGTGGC
GATAAGTCGTGTCTTACCGGGTTGGACTCAAGACGATAGTTACCGGATAAGGCGCAGCGGTCGGGCTGAA
CGGGGGGTTCGTGCACACAGCCCAGCTTGGAGCGAACGACCTACACCGAACTGAGATACCTACAGCGTGA
GCTATGAGAAAGCGCCACGCTTCCCGAAGGGAGAAAGGCGGACAGGTATCCGGTAAGCGGCAGGGTCGGA
ACAGGAGAGCGCACGAGGGAGCTTCCAGGGGGAAACGCCTGGTATCTTTATAGTCCTGTCGGGTTTCGCC
ACCTCTGACTTGAGCGTCGATTTTTGTGATGCTCGTCAGGGGGGCGGAGCCTATGGAAAAACGCCAGCAA
CGCGGCCTTTTTACGGTTCCTGGCCTTTTGCTGGCCTTTTGCTCACATGTTCTTTCCTGCGTTATCCCCT
GATTCTGTGGATAACCGTATTACCGCCATGCATTAGTTATTAATAGTAATCAATTACGGGGTCATTAGTT
CATAGCCCATATATGGAGTTCCGCGTTACATAACTTACGGTAAATGGCCCGCCTGGCTGACCGCCCAACG
ACCCCCGCCCATTGACGTCAATAATGACGTATGTTCCCATAGTAACGCCAATAGGGACTTTCCATTGACG
TCAATGGGTGGAGTATTTACGGTAAACTGCCCACTTGGCAGTACATCAAGTGTATCATATGCCAAGTACG
CCCCCTATTGACGTCAATGACGGTAAATGGCCCGCCTGGCATTATGCCCAGTACATGACCTTATGGGACT
TTCCTACTTGGCAGTACATCTACGTATTAGTCATCGCTATTACCATGGTGATGCGGTTTTGGCAGTACAT
CAATGGGCGTGGATAGCGGTTTGACTCACGGGGATTTCCAAGTCTCCACCCCATTGACGTCAATGGGAGT
TTGTTTTGGCACCAAAATCAACGGGACTTTCCAAAATGTCGTAACAACTCCGCCCCATTGACGCAAATGG
GCGGTAGGCGTGTACGGTGGGAGGTCTATATAAGCAGAGCTGGTTTAGTGAACCGTCAGATCCGCTAGCC
GCCACC
[408 nt withheld, positions 3157-3564]
GATCTCGAGCTCAAGCTTCGAATTCTGCAGTCGACGGTACCGCGGGCCCGGGATCCACCGGTCGCCACCA
TGGTGAGCAAGGGCGAGGAGGATAACATGGCCATCATCAAGGAGTTCATGCGCTTCAAGGTGCACATGGA
GGGCTCCGTGAACGGCCACGAGTTCGAGATCGAGGGCGAGGGCGAGGGCCGCCCCTACGAGGGCACCCAG
ACCGCCAAGCTGAAGGTGACCAAGGGTGGCCCCCTGCCCTTCGCCTGGGACATCCTGTCCCCTCAGTTCA
TGTACGGCTCCAAGGCCTACGTGAAGCACCCCGCCGACATCCCCGACTACTTGAAGCTGTCCTTCCCCGA
GGGCTTCAAGTGGGAGCGCGTGATGAACTTCGAGGACGGCGGCGTGGTGACCGTGACCCAGGACTCCTCC
CTGCAGGACGGCGAGTTCATCTACAAGGTGAAGCTGCGCGGCACCAACTTCCCCTCCGACGGCCCCGTAA
TGCAGAAGAAGACCATGGGCTGGGAGGCCTCCTCCGAGCGGATGTACCCCGAGGACGGCGCCCTGAAGGG
CGAGATCAAGCAGAGGCTGAAGCTGAAGGACGGCGGCCACTACGACGCTGAGGTCAAGACCACCTACAAG
GCCAAGAAGCCCGTGCAGCTGCCCGGCGCCTACAACGTCAACATCAAGTTGGACATCACCTCCCACAACG
AGGACTACACCATCGTGGAACAGTACGAACGCGCCGAGGGCCGCCACTCCACCGGCGGCATGGACGAGCT
GTACAAGTAAAGCGGCCGCGACTCTAGATCATAATCAGCCATACCACATTTGTAGAGGTTTTACTTGCTT
TAAAAAACCTCCCACACCTCCCCCTGAACCTGAAACATAAAATGAATGCAATTGTTGTTGTTAACTTGTT
TATTGCAGCTTATAATGGTTACAAATAAAGCAATAGCATCACAAATTTCACAAATAAAGCATTTTTTTCA
CTGCATTCTAGTTGTGGTTTGTCCAAACTCATCAATGTATCTTAAGGCGTAAATTGTAAGCGTTAATATT
TTGTTAAAATTCGCGTTAAATTTTTGTTAAATCAGCTCATTTTTTAACCAATAGGCCGAAATCGGCAAAA
TCCCTTATAAATCAAAAGAATAGACCGAGATAGGGT
[37 nt withheld, positions 4721-4757]
AAAGAACGTGGACTCCAACGTCAAAGG
[49 nt withheld, positions 4785-4833]
T
[91 nt withheld, positions 4835-4925]
G
[124 nt withheld, positions 4927-5050]
CAGGTGGCACTTTTCGGGGAAATGTGCGCGGAACCCCTATTTGTTTATTTTTCTAAATACATTCAAATAT
GTATCC
Features (pLannotate 1.2.2; 15 found; start..end, strand, type, name):
     57..414     +  promoter       SV40 promoter: SV40 enhancer and early promoter
    449..1243    +  CDS            NeoR/KanR: aminoglycoside phosphotransferase from Tn5; aph(3')-II (or nptII); confers resistance to neomycin, kanamycin, and G418 (Geneticin®)
   1264..1416    +  CDS            ble (fragment): BLE_KLEPN - Experimental evidence at protein level: Swiss-Prot protein existence level 1. Binding protein with a strong affinity to the bleomycin family of antibiotics. Binds to CL990; an antimitotic-antibiotic compound. From Klebsiella pneumoniae.
   1475..1522    +  polyA_signal   HSV TK poly(A) signal: herpes simplex virus thymidine kinase polyadenylation signal (Cole and Stacy, 1985)
   1613..1629    -  polyA_signal   bGH poly(A) signal (fragment): bovine growth hormone polyadenylation signal
   1851..2439    +  rep_origin     ori: high-copy-number ColE1/pMB1/pBR322/pUC origin of replication
   2614..2917    +  enhancer       CMV enhancer: human cytomegalovirus immediate early enhancer
   2918..3121    +  promoter       CMV promoter: human cytomegalovirus (CMV) immediate early promoter
   3157..3564    +  CDS            H31_BOVIN (sequence withheld): Experimental evidence at protein level: Swiss-Prot protein existence level 1. Core component of nucleosome. Nucleosomes wrap and compact DNA into chromatin, limiting DNA accessibility to the cellular machineries which require DNA as a template. Histones thereby play a central role in transcription regulation, DNA repair, DNA replication and chromosomal stability. DNA accessibility is regulated via a complex set of post-translational modifications of histones, also called histone code, and nucleosome remodeling. From Bos taurus (Bovine).
   3568..3620    +  misc_feature   MCS: multiple cloning site
   3634..4341    +  CDS            mCherry: mCherry is a basic (constitutively fluorescent) red fluorescent protein published in 2004, derived from Discosoma sp.. It is reported to be a very rapidly-maturing monomer with low acid sensitivity.
   4361..4444    +  CDS            large T antigen (fragment): large T antigen from SV40 (simian virus 40)
   4467..4588    +  polyA_signal   SV40 poly(A) signal: SV40 polyadenylation signal
   4622..5050    -  rep_origin     f1 ori (sequence partly withheld): f1 bacteriophage origin of replication; arrow indicates direction of (+) strand synthesis
   5077..55      +  promoter       AmpR promoter (across the origin): bla
