[The description below was written by a language model from this plasmid's Addgene catalogue record and pLannotate feature annotations shown in this document.]
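Description:
mCherry-H3-23 is a mammalian expression plasmid encoding human histone H3 (H3C2/HIST1H3B) fused to the red fluorescent protein mCherry. It is built on an mCherry N1-style cloning backbone and the sequenced plasmid is about 5.1 kb. It replicates in E. coli at high copy from a ColE1/pUC-type origin and also carries an f1 phage origin. A single NeoR/KanR (aminoglycoside phosphotransferase) gene provides both selections. A bacterial bla-type promoter drives it for kanamycin resistance in bacteria. The SV40 enhancer/early promoter, paired with an HSV TK polyadenylation signal, drives it for G418 selection of stably transfected mammalian cells. The short ble, bGH poly(A) and large T antigen hits in the feature table are annotated only as fragments. They appear to be incidental matches to backbone sequence, not functional elements.

The expression cassette uses the human CMV immediate-early enhancer and promoter to drive the H3 open reading frame. This is followed by residual multiple cloning site sequence that lies between the two coding regions and presumably acts as a linker. The mCherry coding sequence comes next, and an SV40 poly(A) signal ends the cassette. mCherry therefore sits at the C terminus of the histone, consistent with the catalogue entry. The annotation tool labels the histone as bovine H3.1, which reflects the very high conservation of H3 across mammals, and the record gives the source as human.

Because H3 is a core nucleosome component, the fusion is incorporated into chromatin and marks the nucleus with red fluorescence (excitation 587 nm, emission 610 nm). The stated purpose is nucleus/histone localization, which makes the plasmid useful as a chromatin marker in fluorescence microscopy of transfected mammalian cells.
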