Addgene plasmid #55058: mCherry-H3-23
Purpose: Localization: Nucleus/Histones, Excitation: 587, Emission: 610
Depositing lab: Michael Davidson. Depositing organization: Florida State University, Tallahassee.
Backbone
  Vector backbone: mCherry
  Backbone size w/o insert (bp): 4750
  Vector type: Mammalian Expression
  Selectable markers: Neomycin (select with G418)
Growth in bacteria
  Bacterial resistance: Kanamycin, 50 μg/mL
  Growth temperature: 37°C
  Growth strain: DH5alpha
  Copy number: High Copy
Gene/Insert
  Gene/Insert name: H3 (alt names: Human Histone H3; NM_003537.3)
  Species: H. sapiens (human)
  Entrez Gene: H3C2 (a.k.a. H3/l, H3C1, H3C10, H3C11, H3C12, H3C3, H3C4, H3C6, H3C7, H3C8, H3FL, HIST1H3B)
  Promoter: CMV
  Tag / fusion protein: mCherry (C terminal on backbone)
  Cloning method: Unknown
  Sequencing primers: 5′ CMV-F; 3′ SV40pA-R
Terms and licenses: Academic/Nonprofit Terms; Industry Terms: Not Available to Industry
Depositor comments: H. sapiens (human) Histone H3. Excitation = 587; Emission = 610
How to cite: mCherry-H3-23 was a gift from Michael Davidson (Addgene plasmid # 55058 ; http://n2t.net/addgene:55058 ; RRID:Addgene_55058)
