>Addgene plasmid #55058 | mCherry-H3-23 | depositor partial sequence | sequence record 85442 | insert sequence
GACGTCAGATCCGCTAGCCGCCACC
[408 nt withheld, positions 26-433]
GATCTCGAGCTCAAGCTTCGAATTCTGCAGTCGACGGTACCGCGGGCCCGGGATCCACCGGTCGCCACCA
TGGTGAGCAAGGGCGAGGAGGATAACATGGCCATCATCAAGGAGTTCATGCGCTTCAAGGTGCACATGGA
GGGCTCCGTGAACGGCCACGAGTTCGAGATCGAGGGCGAGGGCGAGGGCCGCCCCTACGAGGGCACCCAG
ACCGCCAAGCTGAAGGTGACCAAGGGTGGCCCCCTGCCCTTCGCCTGGGACATCCTGTCCCCTCAGTTCA
TGTACGGCTCCAAGGCCTACGTGAAGCACCCCGCCGACATCCCCGACTACTTGAAGCTGTCCTTCCCCGA
GGGCTTCAAGTGGGAGCGCGTGATGAACTTCGAGGACGGCGGCGTGGTGACCGTGACCCAGGACTCCTCC
CTGCAGGACGGCGAGTTCATCTACAAGGTGAAGCTGCGCGGCACCAACTTCCCCTCCGACGGCCCCGTAA
TGCAGAAGAAGACCATGGGCTGGGAGGCCTCCTCCGAGCGGATGTACCCCGAGGACGGCGCCCTGAAGGG
CGAGATCAAGCAGAGGCTGAAGCTGAAGGACGGCGGCCACTACGACGCTGAGGTCAAGACCACCTACAAG
GCCAAGAAGCCCGTGCAGCTGCCCGGCGCCTACAACGTCAACATCAAGTTGGACATCACCTCCCACAACG
AGGACTACACCATCGTGGAACAGTACGAACGCGCCGAGGGCCGCCACTCCACCGGCGGCATGGACGAGCT
GTACAAGTAAAGCGGCCGCGACTCTAGATCATAATCAGCCATACCACATT
