>Addgene plasmid #55058 | mCherry-H3-23 | addgene partial sequence | sequence record 96428 | mCherry-R 5'-TTGGTCACCTTCAGCTTGG-3'
CCTCGCCCTCGATCTCGAACTCGTGGCCGTTCACGGAGCCCTCCATGTGCACCTTGAAGCGCATGAACTC
CTTGATGATGGCCATGTTATCCTCCTCGCCCTTGCTCACCATGGTGGCGACCGGTGGATCCCGGGCCCGC
GGTACCGTCGACTGCAGAATTCGAAGCTTGAGCTCGAGATC
[408 nt withheld, positions 182-589]
GGTGGCGGCTAGCGGATCTGACGGTTCACTAAACCAGCTCTGCTTATATAGACCTCCCACCGTACACGCC
TACCGCCCATTTGCGTCAATGGGGCGGAGTTGTTACGACATTTTGGAAAGTCCCGTTGATTTTGGTGCCA
AAACAAACTCCCATTGACGTCAATGGGGTGGAGACTTGGAAATCCCCGTGAGTCAAACCGCTATCCACGC
CCATTGATGTACTGCCAAAACCGCATCACCATGGTAATAGCGATGACTAATACGTAGATGTACTGCCAAG
TAGGAAAGTCCCATAAGGTCATGTACTGGGCATAATGCCAGGCGGGCCATTTACCGTCATTGACGTCAAT
AGGG
